Addgene plasmid #124303: pLC-Flag-CRBN-P2A-Hygro
Purpose: Lentiviral vector for expression of Flag tagged CRBN-P2A-Hygro casette from a CMV promoter
Depositing lab: Eva Gottwein. Depositing organization: Northwestern University. Publication: Genome-wide CRISPR screens reveal genetic mediators of cereblon modulator toxicity in primary effusion lymphoma. Patil A, Manzano M, Gottwein E. Blood Adv. 2019 Jul 23;3(14):2105-2117. doi: 10.1182/bloodadvances.2019031732. PubMed 31300418.
Backbone
  Vector backbone: pLCE
  Total vector size (bp): 8895
  Vector type: Mammalian Expression, Lentiviral
  Selectable markers: Hygromycin
Growth in bacteria
  Bacterial resistance: Ampicillin, 100 μg/mL
  Growth temperature: 37°C
  Growth strain: NEB Stable
  Copy number: High Copy
Gene/Insert
  Gene/Insert name: CRBN (alt name: Cereblon)
  Species: H. sapiens (human)
  Insert size (bp): 1347
  Entrez Gene: CRBN (a.k.a. MRT2, MRT2A)
  Promoter: CMV
  Tag / fusion protein: Flag (N terminal on insert)
  Cloning method: Gibson Cloning
  Sequencing primers: 5′ -; 3′ -
Resource information
  A portion of this plasmid was derived from a plasmid made by: CRBN cDNA was PCR amplified from Addgene plasmid 107380.
Terms and licenses: Academic/Nonprofit Terms; Industry Terms: Not Available to Industry
How to cite: pLC-Flag-CRBN-P2A-Hygro was a gift from Eva Gottwein (Addgene plasmid # 124303 ; http://n2t.net/addgene:124303 ; RRID:Addgene_124303)
