[The description below was written by a language model from this plasmid's Addgene catalogue record and pLannotate feature annotations shown in this document.]
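Description:
pLC-Flag-CRBN-P2A-Hygro is an HIV-1-based lentiviral transfer vector, built on the pLCE backbone, for stable expression of human cereblon (CRBN) in mammalian cells. It is about 8.9 kb. In bacteria it is maintained through a high-copy ColE1/pUC-type origin and selected with the AmpR β-lactamase gene.

The viral genome is transcribed in packaging cells from a CMV enhancer/promoter fused to a truncated 5' LTR. Downstream of this lie the Ψ packaging signal with a gag fragment, the Rev response element for Rev-dependent nuclear export of the full-length RNA, and the cPPT/CTS, which aids nuclear import of the reverse-transcribed genome. An internal CMV enhancer/promoter then drives a single open reading frame. This encodes N-terminally Flag-tagged CRBN joined through a P2A self-cleaving peptide to the hygromycin phosphotransferase gene, so that the tagged protein and the mammalian selection marker come from one transcript in roughly linked amounts. The automated annotation does not separately mark the Flag tag or the P2A sequence, which are known from the catalogue entry. It does place the CRBN and HygR coding regions adjacent, with HygR spanning the numbering origin of the circular record. A loxP site, the WPRE (which enhances transcript stability and expression), a nef fragment and a truncated LTR follow the cassette at the 3' end of the provirus.

CRBN is the substrate-recognition subunit of a DDB1-CUL4 E3 ubiquitin ligase and the target of cereblon-modulating drugs. The associated work used CRISPR screens to identify mediators of cereblon modulator toxicity in primary effusion lymphoma. The vector suits hygromycin-selected ectopic expression of Flag-CRBN in such studies, though the record does not state the specific experiments it was used for.
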