Features (pLannotate 1.2.2; 22 found; start..end, strand, type, name):
   1043..1076    +  protein_bind   loxP: Cre-mediated recombination occurs in the 8-bp core sequence (GCATACAT). Cre recombinase
   1109..1132    +  misc_feature   MCS (fragment): pBluescript multiple cloning site
   1132..1720    +  misc_feature   WPRE: woodchuck hepatitis virus posttranscriptional regulatory element
   1721..1740    +  misc_feature   MCS (fragment): pBluescript multiple cloning site
   1742..2242    +  CDS            nef (fragment): NEF_HV1LA - Experimental evidence at protein level: Swiss-Prot protein existence level 1. Extracellular Nef protein targets CD4(+) T-lymphocytes for apoptosis by interacting with CXCR4 surface receptors. From Human immunodeficiency virus type 1 group M subtype B (isolate Lai) (HIV-1).
   2249..2429    +  LTR            5' LTR (truncated): truncated 5' long terminal repeat (LTR) from HIV-1
   2491..3079    -  rep_origin     ori: high-copy-number ColE1/pMB1/pBR322/pUC origin of replication
   3250..4110    -  CDS            AmpR: β-lactamase; bla; confers resistance to ampicillin, carbenicillin, and related antibiotics
   4111..4215    -  promoter       AmpR promoter: bla
   4274..4326    -  misc_feature   bom (fragment): basis of mobility region from pBR322
   4481..4860    +  enhancer       CMV enhancer: human cytomegalovirus immediate early enhancer
   4861..5060    +  promoter       CMV promoter: human cytomegalovirus (CMV) immediate early promoter
   5078..5258    +  LTR            5' LTR (truncated): truncated 5' long terminal repeat (LTR) from HIV-1
   5305..5430    +  misc_feature   HIV-1 Ψ: packaging signal of human immunodeficiency virus type 1
   5414..5752    +  CDS            HIV-1 gag (fragment): gag protein from human immunodeficiency virus 1; gag
   5927..6160    +  misc_feature   RRE: The Rev response element (RRE) of HIV-1 allows for Rev-dependent mRNA export from the nucleus to the cytoplasm.
   6537..6637    +  CDS            Rev (fragment): human immunodeficiency virus 1 (HIV-1) Rev protein; rev; enhances nuclear export of unspliced and incompletely spliced viral mRNAs
   6687..6804    +  misc_feature   cPPT/CTS: central polypurine tract and central termination sequence of HIV-1
   6929..7232    +  enhancer       CMV enhancer: human cytomegalovirus immediate early enhancer
   7233..7436    +  promoter       CMV promoter: human cytomegalovirus (CMV) immediate early promoter
   7508..8827    +  CDS            CRBN (sequence partly withheld): CRBN_HUMAN - Experimental evidence at protein level: Swiss-Prot protein existence level 1. Substrate recognition component of a DCX (DDB1-CUL4-X-box) E3 protein ligase complex that mediates the ubiquitination and subsequent proteasomal degradation of target proteins, such as MEIS2 (Probable). Normal degradation of key regulatory proteins is required for normal limb outgrowth and expression of the fibroblast growth factor FGF8 (PubMed:20223979, PubMed:24328678, PubMed:25043012, PubMed:25108355). Maintains presynaptic glutamate release and consequently cognitive functions, such as memory and lea
   8893..1023    +  CDS            HygR (fragment) (across the origin): aminoglycoside phosphotransferase from E. coli; aph(4)-Ia; confers resistance to hygromycin
>Addgene plasmid #124303 | pLC-Flag-CRBN-P2A-Hygro | addgene full sequence | sequence record 242489 | Addgene NGS Result
AAAAAGCCTGAACTCACCGCGACGTCTGTCGAGAAGTTTCTGATCGAAAAGTTCGACAGCGTCTCCGACC
TGATGCAGCTCTCGGAGGGCGAAGAATCTCGTGCTTTCAGCTTCGATGTAGGAGGGCGTGGATATGTCCT
GCGGGTAAATAGCTGCGCCGATGGTTTCTACAAAGATCGTTATGTTTATCGGCACTTTGCATCGGCCGCG
CTCCCGATTCCGGAAGTGCTTGACATTGGGGAATTCAGCGAGAGCCTGACCTATTGCATCTCCCGCCGTG
CACAGGGTGTCACGTTGCAAGACCTGCCTGAAACCGAACTGCCCGCTGTTCTGCAGCCGGTCGCGGAGGC
CATGGATGCGATCGCTGCGGCCGATCTTAGCCAGACGAGCGGGTTCGGCCCATTCGGACCGCAAGGAATC
GGTCAATACACTACATGGCGTGATTTCATATGCGCGATTGCTGATCCCCATGTGTATCACTGGCAAACTG
TGATGGACGACACCGTCAGTGCGTCCGTCGCGCAGGCTCTCGATGAGCTGATGCTTTGGGCCGAGGACTG
CCCCGAAGTCCGGCACCTCGTGCACGCGGATTTCGGCTCCAACAATGTCCTGACGGACAATGGCCGCATA
ACAGCGGTCATTGACTGGAGCGAGGCGATGTTCGGGGATTCCCAATACGAGGTCGCCAACATCTTCTTCT
GGAGGCCGTGGTTGGCTTGTATGGAGCAGCAGACGCGCTACTTCGAGCGGAGGCATCCGGAGCTTGCAGG
ATCGCCGCGGCTCCGGGCGTATATGCTCCGCATTGGTCTTGACCAACTCTATCAGAGCTTGGTTGACGGC
AATTTCGATGATGCAGCTTGGGCGCAGGGTCGATGCGACGCAATCGTCCGATCCGGAGCCGGGACTGTCG
GGCGTACACAAATCGCCCGCAGAAGCGCGGCCGTCTGGACCGATGGCTGTGTAGAAGTACTCGCCGATAG
TGGAAACCGACGCCCCAGCACTCGTCCGAGGGCAAAGGAATAGGAATTCGTCGAGGGACCTAATAACTTC
GTATAGCATACATTATACGAAGTTATACATGTTTAAGGGTTCCGGTTCCACTAGGTACAATTCGATATCA
AGCTTATCGATAATCAACCTCTGGATTACAAAATTTGTGAAAGATTGACTGGTATTCTTAACTATGTTGC
TCCTTTTACGCTATGTGGATACGCTGCTTTAATGCCTTTGTATCATGCTATTGCTTCCCGTATGGCTTTC
ATTTTCTCCTCCTTGTATAAATCCTGGTTGCTGTCTCTTTATGAGGAGTTGTGGCCCGTTGTCAGGCAAC
GTGGCGTGGTGTGCACTGTGTTTGCTGACGCAACCCCCACTGGTTGGGGCATTGCCACCACCTGTCAGCT
CCTTTCCGGGACTTTCGCTTTCCCCCTCCCTATTGCCACGGCGGAACTCATCGCCGCCTGCCTTGCCCGC
TGCTGGACAGGGGCTCGGCTGTTGGGCACTGACAATTCCGTGGTGTTGTCGGGGAAATCATCGTCCTTTC
CTTGGCTGCTCGCCTGTGTTGCCACCTGGATTCTGCGCGGGACGTCCTTCTGCTACGTCCCTTCGGCCCT
CAATCCAGCGGACCTTCCTTCCCGCGGCCTGCTGCCGGCTCTGCGGCCTCTTCCGCGTCTTCGCCTTCGC
CCTCAGACGAGTCGGATCTCCCTTTGGGCCGCCTCCCCGCATCGATACCGTCGACCTCGATCGAGACCTA
GAAAAACATGGAGCAATCACAAGTAGCAATACAGCAGCTACCAATGCTGATTGTGCCTGGCTAGAAGCAC
AAGAGGAGGAGGAGGTGGGTTTTCCAGTCACACCTCAGGTACCTTTAAGACCAATGACTTACAAGGCAGC
TGTAGATCTTAGCCACTTTTTAAAAGAAAAGGGGGGACTGGAAGGGCTAATTCACTCCCAACGAAGACAA
GATATCCTTGATCTGTGGATCTACCACACACAAGGCTACTTCCCTGATTGGCAGAACTACACACCAGGGC
CAGGGATCAGATATCCACTGACCTTTGGATGGTGCTACAAGCTAGTACCAGTTGAGCAAGAGAAGGTAGA
AGAAGCCAATGAAGGAGAGAACACCCGCTTGTTACACCCTGTGAGCCTGCATGGGATGGATGACCCGGAG
AGAGAAGTATTAGAGTGGAGGTTTGACAGCCGCCTAGCATTTCATCACATGGCCCGAGAGCTGCATCCGG
ACTGTACTGGGTCTCTCTGGTTAGACCAGATCTGAGCCTGGGAGCTCTCTGGCTAACTAGGGAACCCACT
GCTTAAGCCTCAATAAAGCTTGCCTTGAGTGCTTCAAGTAGTGTGTGCCCGTCTGTTGTGTGACTCTGGT
AACTAGAGATCCCTCAGACCCTTTTAGTCAGTGTGGAAAATCTCTAGCAGCATGTGAGCAAAAGGCCAGC
AAAAGGCCAGGAACCGTAAAAAGGCCGCGTTGCTGGCGTTTTTCCATAGGCTCCGCCCCCCTGACGAGCA
TCACAAAAATCGACGCTCAAGTCAGAGGTGGCGAAACCCGACAGGACTATAAAGATACCAGGCGTTTCCC
CCTGGAAGCTCCCTCGTGCGCTCTCCTGTTCCGACCCTGCCGCTTACCGGATACCTGTCCGCCTTTCTCC
CTTCGGGAAGCGTGGCGCTTTCTCATAGCTCACGCTGTAGGTATCTCAGTTCGGTGTAGGTCGTTCGCTC
CAAGCTGGGCTGTGTGCACGAACCCCCCGTTCAGCCCGACCGCTGCGCCTTATCCGGTAACTATCGTCTT
GAGTCCAACCCGGTAAGACACGACTTATCGCCACTGGCAGCAGCCACTGGTAACAGGATTAGCAGAGCGA
GGTATGTAGGCGGTGCTACAGAGTTCTTGAAGTGGTGGCCTAACTACGGCTACACTAGAAGAACAGTATT
TGGTATCTGCGCTCTGCTGAAGCCAGTTACCTTCGGAAAAAGAGTTGGTAGCTCTTGATCCGGCAAACAA
ACCACCGCTGGTAGCGGTGGTTTTTTTGTTTGCAAGCAGCAGATTACGCGCAGAAAAAAAGGATCTCAAG
AAGATCCTTTGATCTTTTCTACGGGGTCTGACGCTCAGTGGAACGAAAACTCACGTTAAGGGATTTTGGT
CATGAGATTATCAAAAAGGATCTTCACCTAGATCCTTTTAAATTAAAAATGAAGTTTTAAATCAATCTAA
AGTATATATGAGTAAACTTGGTCTGACAGTTACCAATGCTTAATCAGTGAGGCACCTATCTCAGCGATCT
GTCTATTTCGTTCATCCATAGTTGCCTGACTCCCCGTCGTGTAGATAACTACGATACGGGAGGGCTTACC
ATCTGGCCCCAGTGCTGCAATGATACCGCGAGACCCACGCTCACCGGCTCCAGATTTATCAGCAATAAAC
CAGCCAGCCGGAAGGGCCGAGCGCAGAAGTGGTCCTGCAACTTTATCCGCCTCCATCCAGTCTATTAATT
GTTGCCGGGAAGCTAGAGTAAGTAGTTCGCCAGTTAATAGTTTGCGCAACGTTGTTGCCATTGCTACAGG
CATCGTGGTGTCACGCTCGTCGTTTGGTATGGCTTCATTCAGCTCCGGTTCCCAACGATCAAGGCGAGTT
ACATGATCCCCCATGTTGTGCAAAAAAGCGGTTAGCTCCTTCGGTCCTCCGATCGTTGTCAGAAGTAAGT
TGGCCGCAGTGTTATCACTCATGGTTATGGCAGCACTGCATAATTCTCTTACTGTCATGCCATCCGTAAG
ATGCTTTTCTGTGACTGGTGAGTACTCAACCAAGTCATTCTGAGAATAGTGTATGCGGCGACCGAGTTGC
TCTTGCCCGGCGTCAATACGGGATAATACCGCGCCACATAGCAGAACTTTAAAAGTGCTCATCATTGGAA
AACGTTCTTCGGGGCGAAAACTCTCAAGGATCTTACCGCTGTTGAGATCCAGTTCGATGTAACCCACTCG
TGCACCCAACTGATCTTCAGCATCTTTTACTTTCACCAGCGTTTCTGGGTGAGCAAAAACAGGAAGGCAA
AATGCCGCAAAAAAGGGAATAAGGGCGACACGGAAATGTTGAATACTCATACTCTTCCTTTTTCAATATT
ATTGAAGCATTTATCAGGGTTATTGTCTCATGAGCGGATACATATTTGAATGTATTTAGAAAAATAAACA
AATAGGGGTTCCGCGCACATTTCCCCGAAAAGTGCCACCTGACGTCGACGGATCGGGAGATCTCCCGATC
CCCTATGGTGCACTCTCAGTACAATCTGCTCTGATGCCGCATAGTTAAGCCAGTATCTGCTCCCTGCTTG
TGTGTTGGAGGTCGCTGAGTAGTGCGCGAGCAAAATTTAAGCTACAACAAGGCAAGGCTTGACCGACAAT
TGCATGAAGAATCTGCTTAGGGTTAGGCGTTTTGCGCTGCTTCGCGATGTACGGGCCAGATATACGCGTT
GACATTGATTATTGACTAGTTATTAATAGTAATCAATTACGGGGTCATTAGTTCATAGCCCATATATGGA
GTTCCGCGTTACATAACTTACGGTAAATGGCCCGCCTGGCTGACCGCCCAACGACCCCCGCCCATTGACG
TCAATAATGACGTATGTTCCCATAGTAACGCCAATAGGGACTTTCCATTGACGTCAATGGGTGGAGTATT
TACGGTAAACTGCCCACTTGGCAGTACATCAAGTGTATCATATGCCAAGTACGCCCCCTATTGACGTCAA
TGACGGTAAATGGCCCGCCTGGCATTATGCCCAGTACATGACCTTATGGGACTTTCCTACTTGGCAGTAC
ATCTACGTATTAGTCATCGCTATTACCATGGTGATGCGGTTTTGGCAGTACATCAATGGGCGTGGATAGC
GGTTTGACTCACGGGGATTTCCAAGTCTCCACCCCATTGACGTCAATGGGAGTTTGTTTTGGCACCAAAA
TCAACGGGACTTTCCAAAATGTCGTAACAACTCCGCCCCATTGACGCAAATGGGCGGTAGGCGTGTACGG
TGGGAGGTCTATATAAGCAGCGCGTTTTGCCTGTACTGGGTCTCTCTGGTTAGACCAGATCTGAGCCTGG
GAGCTCTCTGGCTAACTAGGGAACCCACTGCTTAAGCCTCAATAAAGCTTGCCTTGAGTGCTTCAAGTAG
TGTGTGCCCGTCTGTTGTGTGACTCTGGTAACTAGAGATCCCTCAGACCCTTTTAGTCAGTGTGGAAAAT
CTCTAGCAGTGGCGCCCGAACAGGGACTTGAAAGCGAAAGGGAAACCAGAGGAGCTCTCTCGACGCAGGA
CTCGGCTTGCTGAAGCGCGCACGGCAAGAGGCGAGGGGCGGCGACTGGTGAGTACGCCAAAAATTTTGAC
TAGCGGAGGCTAGAAGGAGAGAGATGGGTGCGAGAGCGTCAGTATTAAGCGGGGGAGAATTAGATCGCGA
TGGGAAAAAATTCGGTTAAGGCCAGGGGGAAAGAAAAAATATAAATTAAAACATATAGTATGGGCAAGCA
GGGAGCTAGAACGATTCGCAGTTAATCCTGGCCTGTTAGAAACATCAGAAGGCTGTAGACAAATACTGGG
ACAGCTACAACCATCCCTTCAGACAGGATCAGAAGAACTTAGATCATTATATAATACAGTAGCAACCCTC
TATTGTGTGCATCAAAGGATAGAGATAAAAGACACCAAGGAAGCTTTAGACAAGATAGAGGAAGAGCAAA
ACAAAAGTAAGACCACCGCACAGCAAGCGGCCGGCCGCTGATCTTCAGACCTGGAGGAGGAGATATGAGG
GACAATTGGAGAAGTGAATTATATAAATATAAAGTAGTAAAAATTGAACCATTAGGAGTAGCACCCACCA
AGGCAAAGAGAAGAGTGGTGCAGAGAGAAAAAAGAGCAGTGGGAATAGGAGCTTTGTTCCTTGGGTTCTT
GGGAGCAGCAGGAAGCACTATGGGCGCAGCGTCAATGACGCTGACGGTACAGGCCAGACAATTATTGTCT
GGTATAGTGCAGCAGCAGAACAATTTGCTGAGGGCTATTGAGGCGCAACAGCATCTGTTGCAACTCACAG
TCTGGGGCATCAAGCAGCTCCAGGCAAGAATCCTGGCTGTGGAAAGATACCTAAAGGATCAACAGCTCCT
GGGGATTTGGGGTTGCTCTGGAAAACTCATTTGCACCACTGCTGTGCCTTGGAATGCTAGTTGGAGTAAT
AAATCTCTGGAACAGATTTGGAATCACACGACCTGGATGGAGTGGGACAGAGAAATTAACAATTACACAA
GCTTAATACACTCCTTAATTGAAGAATCGCAAAACCAGCAAGAAAAGAATGAACAAGAATTATTGGAATT
AGATAAATGGGCAAGTTTGTGGAATTGGTTTAACATAACAAATTGGCTGTGGTATATAAAATTATTCATA
ATGATAGTAGGAGGCTTGGTAGGTTTAAGAATAGTTTTTGCTGTACTTTCTATAGTGAATAGAGTTAGGC
AGGGATATTCACCATTATCGTTTCAGACCCACCTCCCAACCCCGAGGGGACCCGACAGGCCCGAAGGAAT
AGAAGAAGAAGGTGGAGAGAGAGACAGAGACAGATCCATTCGATTAGTGAACGGATCGGCACTGCGTGCG
CCAATTCTGCAGACAAATGGCAGTATTCATCCACAATTTTAAAAGAAAAGGGGGGATTGGGGGGTACAGT
GCAGGGGAAAGAATAGTAGACATAATAGCAACAGACATACAAACTAAAGAATTACAAAAACAAATTACAA
AAATTCAAAATTTTCGGGTTTATTACAGGGACAGCAGAGATCCAGTTTGGTTAGTACCGGGCCCGAGAGT
TAATTAATTAGTTATTAATAGTAATCAATTACGGGGTCATTAGTTCATAGCCCATATATGGAGTTCCGCG
TTACATAACTTACGGTAAATGGCCCGCCTGGCTGACCGCCCAACGACCCCCGCCCATTGACGTCAATAAT
GACGTATGTTCCCATAGTAACGCCAATAGGGACTTTCCATTGACGTCAATGGGTGGAGTATTTACGGTAA
ACTGCCCACTTGGCAGTACATCAAGTGTATCATATGCCAAGTACGCCCCCTATTGACGTCAATGACGGTA
AATGGCCCGCCTGGCATTATGCCCAGTACATGACCTTATGGGACTTTCCTACTTGGCAGTACATCTACGT
ATTAGTCATCGCTATTACCATGGTGATGCGGTTTTGGCAGTACATCAATGGGCGTGGATAGCGGTTTGAC
TCACGGGGATTTCCAAGTCTCCACCCCATTGACGTCAATGGGAGTTTGTTTTGGCACCAAAATCAACGGG
ACTTTCCAAAATGTCGTAACAACTCCGCCCCATTGACGCAAATGGGCGGTAGGCGTGTACGGTGGGAGGT
CTATATAAGCAGAGCTGGTTTAGTGAACCGTCAGATCCGCTAGCGCTACCGGTCGCCACCATGGATTACA
AAGACGATGACGATAAGGCCGGCGAAGGAGATCAGCAGGACGCTGCGCACAACATGGGCAACCACCTGCC
GCTCCTGCCTGAGAGTGAGGAAGAAGATGAAATGGAAGTTGAAGACCAGGATAGTAAAGAA
[1206 nt withheld, positions 7622-8827]
GGATCCGGCGCAACAAACTTCTCTCTGCTGAAACAAGCCGGAGATGTCGAAGAGAATCCTGGACCG
